Addgene plasmid #163632: plRL118
Purpose: (Empty Backbone) Renilla luciferase reporter plasmid; Giles integrating.
Depositing lab: Jeremy Rock. Depositing organization: Rockefeller University. Publication: Genome-wide gene expression tuning reveals diverse vulnerabilities of M. tuberculosis. Bosch B, DeJesus MA, Poulton NC, Zhang W, Engelhart CA, Zaveri A, Lavalette S, Ruecker N, Trujillo C, Wallach JB, Li S, Ehrt S, Chait BT, Schnappinger D, Rock JM. Cell. 2021 Jul 16. pii: S0092-8674(21)00824-2. doi: 10.1016/j.cell.2021.06.033. PubMed 34297925.
Backbone
  Vector backbone: N/A
  Backbone manufacturer: Rock Lab
  Backbone size (bp): 6035
  Vector type: Bacterial Expression, Luciferase
  Promoter: Mycobacterial Optimized Promoter (MOP)
Growth in bacteria
  Bacterial resistance: Nourseothricin (clonNat), 50 μg/mL
  Growth temperature: 37°C
  Growth strain: DH5alpha
  Growth instructions: Shake at 220rpm. For best yield, grow for >16 hours.
  Copy number: Low Copy
Terms and licenses: Academic/Nonprofit Terms; Industry Terms: Not Available to Industry
How to cite: plRL118 was a gift from Jeremy Rock (Addgene plasmid # 163632 ; http://n2t.net/addgene:163632 ; RRID:Addgene_163632)
