[The description below was written by a language model from this plasmid's Addgene catalogue record and pLannotate feature annotations shown in this document.]
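Description:
plRL118 is a roughly 6 kb bacterial reporter plasmid built as an empty backbone for mycobacterial work. It carries a Renilla luciferase gene and is described as "Giles integrating", meaning it is designed to insert as a single copy into the mycobacterial chromosome at the attachment site used by mycobacteriophage Giles rather than replicate episomally in that host. In E. coli it is propagated through a ColE1/pUC-type origin, although the catalogue lists it as low copy. Selection is with nourseothricin, conferred by a nat1-type nourseothricin acetyltransferase gene that is bracketed by rrnB T1 terminators. An f1 phage origin is also present, along with cloning remnants that are not functional markers: truncated β-lactamase pieces with the AmpR promoter, fragments of lacZα, lacI and a pUC multiple cloning site, and a lac promoter/operator/CAP site and a T7 promoter lying on the opposite strand to the reporter.

The reporter cassette sits downstream of an rrnB T2 terminator, which insulates it from read-through transcription. The catalogue gives the promoter as the Mycobacterial Optimized Promoter (MOP). The automated annotation labels the region just upstream of the luciferase coding sequence as a lac UV5 promoter fragment followed by a symmetric lac operator, which may be how the tool reads this synthetic promoter. The Giles integrase and attP elements are not annotated; a stretch of about 1.8 kb between the origin and the β-lactamase fragment carries no features and could hold them, but the record does not confirm this. The associated publication concerns genome-wide tuning of gene expression in Mycobacterium tuberculosis, and the record supports use as a stably integrated luminescent reporter of expression, without specifying the assay.
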