Features (pLannotate 1.2.2; 19 found; start..end, strand, type, name):
     92..119     +  terminator     rrnB T2 terminator: transcription terminator T2 from the E. coli rrnB gene
    168..195     +  promoter       lac UV5 promoter (fragment): E. coli lac promoter with an "up" mutation
    201..220     +  protein_bind   lac operator (symmetric): The lac repressor binds to the lac operator to inhibit transcription in E. coli. This inhibition can be relieved by adding lactose or isopropyl-β-D-thiogalactopyranoside (IPTG). The symmetric lac operator was optimized for tight binding of lac repressor. lac repressor encoded by lacI
    244..1176    +  CDS            LUCI_RENRE: Experimental evidence at protein level: Swiss-Prot protein existence level 1. Upon binding the substrate, the enzyme catalyzes an oxygenation, producing a very short-lived hydroperoxide that cyclizes into a dioxetanone structure, which collapses, releasing a CO(2) molecule. The spontaneous breakdown of the dioxetanone releases the energy (about 50 kcal/mole) that is necessary to generate the excited state of the coelenteramide product, which is the singlet form of the monoanion. In vivo the product undergoes the process of nonradiative energy transfer to an accessory protein, a green fluoresce
   1183..1201    -  promoter       T7 promoter: promoter for bacteriophage T7 RNA polymerase
   1244..1260    -  protein_bind   lac operator: The lac repressor binds to the lac operator to inhibit transcription in E. coli. This inhibition can be relieved by adding lactose or isopropyl-β-D-thiogalactopyranoside (IPTG). lac repressor encoded by lacI
   1268..1298    -  promoter       lac promoter: promoter for the E. coli lac operon
   1313..1334    -  protein_bind   CAP binding site: CAP binding activates transcription in the presence of cAMP. E. coli catabolite activator protein
   1347..1439    -  CDS            lacI (fragment): lac repressor; lacI; The lac repressor binds to the lac operator to inhibit transcription in E. coli. This inhibition can be relieved by adding lactose or isopropyl-β-D-thiogalactopyranoside (IPTG).
   1622..2210    -  rep_origin     ori: high-copy-number ColE1/pMB1/pBR322/pUC origin of replication
   4017..4226    -  CDS            AmpR (fragment): β-lactamase; bla; confers resistance to ampicillin, carbenicillin, and related antibiotics
   4227..4331    -  promoter       AmpR promoter: bla
   4358..4786    +  rep_origin     f1 ori (sequence partly withheld): f1 bacteriophage origin of replication; arrow indicates direction of (+) strand synthesis
   4817..4974    -  CDS            lacZα (fragment): LacZα fragment of β-galactosidase; lacZ fragment
   4971..4997    +  misc_feature   MCS (fragment): pUC18/19 multiple cloning site
   5041..5121    -  CDS            bla(M) (fragment): β-lactamase lacking the signal sequence; bla(M); allows cytosolic expression of β-lactamase
   5167..5253    -  terminator     rrnB T1 terminator: Escherichia coli rrnB; transcription terminator T1 from the E. coli rrnB gene
   5298..5867    -  CDS            NrsR: nourseothricin acetyltransferase; Streptomyces noursei nat1; confers resistance to nourseothricin
   5989..4       -  terminator     rrnB T1 terminator (across the origin): transcription terminator T1 from the E. coli rrnB gene
>Addgene plasmid #163632 | plRL118 | addgene full sequence | sequence record 339482 | Addgene NGS Result
TTTGATGCCTGGCAGTCGATCGTACGCTAGTTAACTACGTCGACATCGATCAATATGACTAGTAGATCCT
CTGCCAGGCATCAAATTAAGCAGAAGGCCATCCTGACGGATGGCCTTTTTGCGTTTCTACAAACTCTTCC
TGTCGTCATATCTAGACCCCAGGCTTGACACTTTATGCTTCCGGCTCGTATAATGTGTGGAATTGTGAGC
GCTCACAATTCGGATCCAGCAGGAGGTATCTCCATGGCGAGCAAGGTCTACGACCCCGAGCAACGTAAGC
GCATGATCACCGGCCCCCAATGGTGGGCGCGGTGCAAGCAGATGAATGTGCTGGACTCGTTCATCAATTA
CTATGACTCCGAAAAACACGCCGAAAACGCCGTGATTTTCCTGCACGGCAATGCCGCCTCGTCGTACCTC
TGGCGGCACGTGGTGCCCCACATCGAGCCCGTGGCCCGGTGCATCATCCCGGACCTGATCGGCATGGGCA
AGTCGGGCAAGTCGGGTAACGGCAGCTACCGCTTGCTGGACCACTATAAATACTTGACCGCCTGGTTTGA
ATTGCTGAACTTGCCGAAAAAGATCATTTTCGTGGGCCATGACTGGGGTGCCTGCCTGGCCTTTCACTAT
AGCTACGAGCACCAAGACAAGATTAAGGCGATCGTCCACGCGGAGAGCGTGGTGGATGTGATCGAGAGCT
GGGACGAGTGGCCGGACATCGAGGAGGACATTGCCCTGATCAAAAGCGAAGAAGGCGAGAAGATGGTCCT
GGAGAACAACTTCTTCGTGGAGACCATGCTGCCATCGAAGATCATGCGCAAACTCGAACCGGAGGAGTTC
GCCGCGTACCTCGAACCCTTTAAGGAGAAAGGGGAGGTGCGCCGGCCGACCTTGTCGTGGCCCCGCGAAA
TCCCGCTGGTCAAGGGCGGCAAGCCGGACGTCGTCCAGATCGTGCGGAACTACAACGCGTATCTCCGGGC
GTCGGACGACCTGCCCAAGATGTTCATTGAAAGCGATCCAGGATTTTTCTCGAACGCCATCGTGGAGGGT
GCGAAGAAGTTCCCGAACACCGAGTTCGTCAAAGTCAAGGGACTGCACTTCAGCCAGGAGGACGCCCCCG
ACGAGATGGGGAAATATATCAAGTCGTTCGTGGAGCGCGTCTTGAAGAACGAACAGTAGTTCCCTATAGT
GAGTCGTATTAGAGCTTGGCGTAATCATGGTCATAGCTGTTTCCTGTGTGAAATTGTTATCCGCTCACAA
TTCCACACAACATACGAGCCGGAAGCATAAAGTGTAAAGCCTGGGGTGCCTAATGAGTGAGCTAACTCAC
ATTAATTGCGTTGCGCTCACTGCCCGCTTTCCAGTCGGGAAACCTGTCGTGCCAGCTGCATTAATGAATC
GGCCAACGCGCGGGGAGAGGCGGTTTGCGTATTGGGCGCTCTTCCGCTTCCTCGCTCACTGACTCGCTGC
GCTCGGTCGTTCGGCTGCGGCGAGCGGTATCAGCTCACTCAAAGGCGGTAATACGGTTATCCACAGAATC
AGGGGATAACGCAGGAAAGAACATGTGAGCAAAAGGCCAGCAAAAGGCCAGGAACCGTAAAAAGGCCGCG
TTGCTGGCGTTTTTCCATAGGCTCCGCCCCCCTGACGAGCATCACAAAAATCGACGCTCAAGTCAGAGGT
GGCGAAACCCGACAGGACTATAAAGATACCAGGCGTTTCCCCCTGGAAGCTCCCTCGTGCGCTCTCCTGT
TCCGACCCTGCCGCTTACCGGATACCTGTCCGCCTTTCTCCCTTCGGGAAGCGTGGCGCTTTCTCATAGC
TCACGCTGTAGGTATCTCAGTTCGGTGTAGGTCGTTCGCTCCAAGCTGGGCTGTGTGCACGAACCCCCCG
TTCAGCCCGACCGCTGCGCCTTATCCGGTAACTATCGTCTTGAGTCCAACCCGGTAAGACACGACTTATC
GCCACTGGCAGCAGCCACTGGTAACAGGATTAGCAGAGCGAGGTATGTAGGCGGTGCTACAGAGTTCTTG
AAGTGGTGGCCTAACTACGGCTACACTAGAAGAACAGTATTTGGTATCTGCGCTCTGCTGAAGCCAGTTA
CCTTCGGAAAAAGAGTTGGTAGCTCTTGATCCGGCAAACAAACCACCGCTGGTAGCGGTGGTTTTTTTGT
TTGCAAGCAGCAGATTACGCGCAGAAAAAAAGGATCTCAAGAAGATCCTTTGATCTTTTCTACGGGGTCT
GACGCTCAGTGGAACGAAAACTCACGTTAAGGGATTTTGGTCATGAGATTATCAAAAAGGATCTTCACCT
AGATCCTTTTGGAATGATGATCGCCGCGGTGACACAATCGGCGTACGCGGACGCCCGGACGTGACCGGAG
GCGACCGTACACCTATCCCGACCGGGCACTATTCGGCGTGGATCCCCACGCACCCGGCGACCCCCGAGAG
GACACCGCAATGGGGCGACGCGGCAACCGCGAAGGCACATACCGGCACCGGCCGGACGGGCGCTGGGAGG
CCCGGTTGCTCTATGACGACCCGGTCACCGGTGAACGCCGCCGGGCATCGTTCTACGGCAAGACGAAGAC
GGCGGTACGGGCCAAAATGCGCGAAGCTATCGACCGCCTCGACGCCGACGCCCCGGTGCGTGACGCCGCG
GTGACCGTGGCCGATTGGATGCGCCGGTGGTGCACCACCACCCTGTTGGTCTCCGGCCGCGCCGACAGCA
CCAAATCGTTGTACGGCACACTGTCGCGCCAATACGTCGAACCCGCCCCGTTCGGCGCGATCCGGTTGGA
CCGCCTGCGCACATCCGATGTCGAGGCGTTGGTGCTGCGCCTTCAACAGGCCACCCGCCCGGGCCGCGAC
GGGACGCCGGTGCGCGCGGTCGCCGACAGCACGATCCGGTCGACCTACACCGTGTTGCGCCAGGCGCTCG
ACGGCGCGGTGCGCGACGGCCTGATGGCGCGCAACCCTGCGGCGGCCATGAAGCGGCCCGGGTTGTCGCG
CCCGGAAGTCCGGCGGATCAACGACGCGCAGTTGGCCGACCTGTTGGCCGCCACCGCCGGATCCCGCTAC
CACCGCGCCCTGTTGCTGATCGCGGCGACCGGACTGCGCGCCGGGGAGGCGTTGGCCCTTCGGTGGGACG
CCGTCGACCTCGACGCCGGGTCGCTGCGCGTGGTGGCCACCGTCGGCCGCGTCGAGCGTCGCCTGCGCCT
CACGACGCCGAAGACGGAACGATCCCGCCGGACGGTGCCGTTGACGCCGGACATGGTGTCGATGCTGCGT
CGGCACCGCGCCGACCAGTTAGCTGAACGCCTGCGCGCGGCCAACGTGTGGGAGGACCACGGGTTGGTGT
TCCCGTCGGCGTTCGGCCGCCCGGTGGATCCGCGCAACCTGTTGCGGGTGGTGGAGCAGGCCGCCGCGCA
GGTTGGCCTCGAGGGCGTCGGCGTGCACACCCTGCGTCACGCCGCGGCGGTGGCGATGCTCGAGGCGGGC
ATCCACATCCGCGCGGTCGCCGACATCCTCGGGCATTCGTCGGTGGCGGTCACGGGGGACATCTACGGCC
ACACGTCCGACGCGACCGCGCGGGCCGCCGTCGACGTGTTGTCGGCGCGCCTGCGGATCGCGGACGGCAG
CGGACAGTCTTAGCGAGCTCGACGGACGCGGACGGACGCCGGAGCAATTGGGGTCAAAATTGGGGTCAAA
CAGAAAAAGGGGCGGCTTCCCGTCTCCGGAAAACCGCCCCTGATCTGCGTCGGGCTGACAGGATTTGAAC
CTGCGACCCCTTGACCCCCAGTCATTCAAAAGGCATCCGCGTGGATCCGCCCGGGTACCGAATCCGCAGG
TCACGCCCGGTTGCGCACAATGGCGGACATCGGCGAATCGCCCCGAACCCCGATGCAATTGGGGTCAAAA
TTGGGGTCAAACCGGCGGGGGTGACCGCTTAACTCTGCGAATACGTGTAGGTCGGCGTCACGTCGACCTG
GCCCGGCCCCGCGGAGTTGATCGTCAAAAAGTGCTCATCATTGGAAAACGTTCTTCGGGGCGAAAACTCT
CAAGGATCTTACCGCTGTTGAGATCCAGTTCGATGTAACCCACTCGTGCACCCAACTGATCTTCAGCATC
TTTTACTTTCACCAGCGTTTCTGGGTGAGCAAAAACAGGAAGGCAAAATGCCGCAAAAAAGGGAATAAGG
GCGACACGGAAATGTTGAATACTCATACTCTTCCTTTTTCAATATTATTGAAGCATTTATCAGGGTTATT
GTCTCATGAGCGGATACATATTTGAATGTATTTAGAAAAATAAACAAATAGGGGTTCCGCGCACATTTCC
CCGAAAAGTGCCACCTG
[124 nt withheld, positions 4358-4481]
C
[91 nt withheld, positions 4483-4573]
A
[49 nt withheld, positions 4575-4623]
CCTTTGACGTTGGAGTCCACGTTCTTT
[37 nt withheld, positions 4651-4687]
ACCCTATCTCGGTCTATTCTTTTGATTTATAAGGGATTTTGCCGATTTCGGCCTATTGGTTAAAAAATGA
GCTGATTTAACAAAAATTTAACGCGAATTTTAACAAAATATTAACGCTTACAATTTCCATTCGCCATTCA
GGCTGCGCAACTGTTGGGAAGGGCGATCGGTGCGGGCCTCTTCGCTATTACGCCAGCTGGCGAAAGGGGG
ATGTGCTGCAAGGCGATTAAGTTGGGTAACGCCAGGGTTTTCCCAGTCACGACGTTGTAAAACGACGGCC
AGTGAATTCGAGCTCGGTACCCGGGGATCCGATATCAATCTAAAGTATATATGAGTAAACTTGGTCTGAC
AGTTACCAATGCTTAATCAGTGAGGCACCTATCTCAGCGATCTGTCTATTTCGTTCATCCATAGTTGCCT
GACTCCCCGACGTGGCCGACCAGCCCGTCCTGCGCAACGTTCAAATCCGCTCCCGGCGGATTTGTCCTAC
TCAGGAGAGCGTTCACCGACAAACAACAGATAAAACGAAAGGCCCAGTCTTTCGACTGAGCCTTTCGTTT
TATTTGATGCCTGGCAGTTCCCTACTCTCGCATGGGGAGAGATGCATCTATCAGGGGCAGGGCATGCTCA
TGTAGAGCGCCTGCTCGCCGTCCGAGGCGGTGCCGTCGTACAGGGCGGTGTCCAGGCCGCAGAGGGTGAA
CCCCATCCGCCGGTACGCGTGGATCGCCGGTGCGTTGACGTTGGTGACCTCCAGCCAGAGGTGCCCGGCG
CCCCGCTCGCGGGCGAACTCCGTCGCGAGCCCCATCAACGCGCGCCCGACCCCGTGCCCCCGGTGCTCCG
GGGCGACCTCGATGTCCTCGACGGTCAGCCGGCGGTTCCAGCCGGAGTACGAGACGACCACGAAGCCCGC
CAGGTCGCCGTCGTCCCCGTACGCGACGAACGTCCGGGAGTCCGGGTCGCCGTCCTCCCCGTCGTCCGAT
TCGTCGTCCGATTCGTCGTCGGGGAACACCTTGGTCAGGGGCGGGTCCACCGGCACCTCCCGCAGGGTGA
AGCCGTCCCCGGTGGCGGTGACGCGGAAGACGGTGTCGGTGGTGAAGGACCCATCCAGTGCCTCGATGGC
CTCGGCGTCCCCCGGGACACTGGTGCGGTACCGGTAAGCAGTGTCGTCAAGAGTGGTCATAGGTATATCT
CCTTCGCATGCCTCCCAGATTATATCACTCGAGCTAGCGGTGTCAAGGCGCGCCAGGACACCGCCCCCGG
CGCCTGACGCCCCTCTAGCTGATCACCGCGGCCATGATGGCATAAAACGAAAGGCCCAGTCTTTCGACTG
AGCCTTTCGTTTTA
